>Addgene plasmid #197350 | pPBbsr2-SCAT3NES | addgene full sequence | sequence record 389609 | Addgene NGS Result
CTAAATTGTAAGCGTTAATATTTTGTTAAAATTCGCGTTAAATTTTTGTTAAATCAGCTCATTTTTTAAC
CAATAGGCCGAAATCGGCAAAATCCCTTATAAATCAAAAGAATAGACCGAGATAGGGT
[37 nt withheld, positions 129-165]
AAAGAACGTGGACTCCAACGTCAAAGG
[49 nt withheld, positions 193-241]
T
[91 nt withheld, positions 243-333]
G
[124 nt withheld, positions 335-458]
CCCATTCGCCATTCAGGCTGCGCAACTGTTGGGAAGGGCGATCGGTGCGGGCCTCTTCGCTATTACGCCA
GCTGGCGAAAGGGGGATGTGCTGCAAGGCGATTAAGTTGGGTAACGCCAGGGTTTTCCCAGTCACGACGT
TGTAAAACGACGGCCAGTGAGCGCGCGTAATACGACTCACTATAGGGCGAATTGGGGCGCGCCATTCTAG
ATTAACCCTAGAAAGATAGTCTGCGTAAAATTGACGCATGCATTCTTGAAATATTGCTCTCTCTTTCTAA
ATAGCGCGAATCCGTCGCTGTGCATTTAGGACATCTCAGTCGCCGCTTGGAGCTCCCGTGAGGCGTGCTT
GTCAATGCGGTAAGTGTCACTGATTTTGAACTATAACGACCGCGTGAGTCAAAATGACGCATGATTATCT
TTTACGTGACTTTTAAGATTTAACTCATACGATAATTATATTGTTATTTCATGTTCTACTTACGTGATAA
CTTATTATATATATATTTTCTTGTTATAGATATCAACTAGAATGCTAGCATGGGCCCATCTCGACATTGA
TTATTGACTAGTTATTAATAGTAATCAATTACGGGGTCATTAGTTCATAGCCCATATATGGAGTTCCGCG
TTACATAACTTACGGTAAATGGCCCGCCTGGCTGACCGCCCAACGACCCCCGCCCATTGACGTCAATAAT
GACGTATGTTCCCATAGTAACGCCAATAGGGACTTTCCATTGACGTCAATGGGTGGAGTATTTACGGTAA
ACTGCCCACTTGGCAGTACATCAAGTGTATCATATGCCAAGTACGCCCCCTATTGACGTCAATGACGGTA
AATGGCCCGCCTGGCATTATGCCCAGTACATGACCTTATGGGACTTTCCTACTTGGCAGTACATCTACGT
ATTAGTCATCGCTATTACCATGGTCGAGGTGAGCCCCACGTTCTGCTTCACTCTCCCCATCTCCCCCCCC
TCCCCACCCCCAATTTTGTATTTATTTATTTTTTAATTATTTTGTGCAGCGATGGGGGCGGGGGGGGGGG
GGGGGCGCGCCAGGCGGGGCGGGGCGGGGCGAGGGGCGGGGCGGGGCGAGGCGGAGAGGTGCGGCGGCAG
CCAATCAGAGCGGCGCGCTCCGAAAGTTTCCTTTTATGGCGAGGCGGCGGCGGCGGCGGCCCTATAAAAA
GCGAAGCGCGCGGCGGGCGGGAGTCGCTGCGCGCTGCCTTCGCCCCGTGCCCCGCTCCGCCGCCGCCTCG
CGCCGCCCGCCCCGGCTCTGACTGACCGCGTTACTCCCACAGGTGAGCGGGCGGGACGGCCCTTCTCCTC
CGGGCTGTAATTAGCGCTTGGTTTAATGACGGCTTGTTTCTTTTCTGTGGCTGCGTGAAAGCCTTGAGGG
GCTCCGGGAGGGCCCTTTGTGCGGGGGGAGCGGCTCGGGGGGTGCGTGCGTGTGTGTGTGCGTGGGGAGC
GCCGCGTGCGGCTCCGCGCTGCCCGGCGGCTGTGAGCGCTGCGGGCGCGGCGCGGGGCTTTGTGCGCTCC
GCAGTGTGCGCGAGGGGAGCGCGGCCGGGGGCGGTGCCCCGCGGTGCGGGGGGGGCTGCGAGGGGAACAA
AGGCTGCGTGCGGGGTGTGTGCGTGGGGGGGTGAGCAGGGGGTGTGGGCGCGTCGGTCGGGCTGCAACCC
CCCCTGCACCCCCCTCCCCGAGTTGCTGAGCACGGCCCGGCTTCGGGTGCGGGGCTCCGTACGGGGCGTG
GCGCGGGGCTCGCCGTGCCGGGCGGGGGGTGGCGGCAGGTGGGGGTGCCGGGCGGGGCGGGGCCGCCTCG
GGCCGGGGAGGGCTCGGGGGAGGGGCGCGGCGGCCCCCGGAGCGCCGGCGGCTGTCGAGGCGCGGCGAGC
CGCAGCCATTGCCTTTTATGGTAATCGTGCGAGAGGGCGCAGGGACTTCCTTTGTCCCAAATCTGTGCGG
AGCCGAAATCTGGGAGGCGCCGCCGCACCCCCTCTAGCGGGCGCGGGGCGAAGCGGTGCGGCGCCGGCAG
GAAGGAAATGGGCGGGGAGGGCCTTCGTGCGTCGCCGCGCCGCCGTCCCCTTCTCCCTCTCCAGCCTCGG
GGCTGTCCGCGGGGGGACGGCTGCCTTCGGGGGGGACGGGGCAGGGCGGGGTTCGGCTTCTGGCGTGTGA
CCGGCGGCTCTAGAGCCTCTGCTAACCATGTTCATGCCTTCTTCTTTTTCCTACAGCTCCTGGGCAACGT
GCTGGTTATTGTGCTGTCTCATCATTTTGGCAAAGAATTCGGCATGGTGAGCAAGGGCGAGGAGCTGTTC
ACCGGGGTGGTGCCCATCCTGGTCGAGCTGGACGGCGACGTAAACGGCCACAAGTTCAGCGTGTCCGGCG
AGGGCGAGGGCGATGCCACCTACGGCAAGCTGACCCTGAAGCTTCTATGCACCACCGGCAAGCTGCCCGT
GCCCTGGCCCACCCTCGTGACCACCCTGGGCTACGGCCTGCAGTGCTTCGCCCGCTACCCCGACCACATG
AAGCAGCACGACTTCTTCAAGTCCGCCATGCCCGAAGGCTACGTCCAGGAGCGCACCATCTTCTTCAAGG
ACGACGGCAACTACAAGACCCGCGCCGAGGTGAAGTTCGAGGGCGACACCCTGGTGAACCGCATCGAGCT
GAAGGGCATCGACTTCAAGGAGGACGGCAACATCCTGGGGCACAAGCTGGAGTACAACTACAACAGCCAC
AACGTCTATATCACCGCCGACAAGCAGAAGAACGGCATCAAGGCCAACTTCAAGATCCGCCACAACATCG
AGGACGGCGGCGTGCAGCTCGCCGACCACTACCAGCAGAACACCCCCATCGGCGACGGCCCCGTGCTGCT
GCCCGACAACCACTACCTGAGCTACCAGTCCGCCCTGTTCAAAGACCCCAACGAGAAGCGCGATCACATG
GTCCTGCTGGAGTTCCTGACCGCCGCCGGGATCACTGAGGGCATGAACGAGCTGTACCTCGAGTCCTCGT
CCGAGCTCAGCGGAGATGAGGTCGATGGTACCAGCGGAAGCGAAGGCGGCCGCATGGTGAGCAAGGGCGA
GGAGCTGTTCACCGGGGTGGTGCCCATCCTGGTCGAGCTGGACGGCGACGTAAACGGCCACAGGTTCAGC
GTGTCCGGCGAGGGCGAGGGCGATGCCACCTACGGCAAGCTGACCCTGAAGTTCATCTGCACCACCGGCA
AGCTGCCCGTGCCCTGGCCCACCCTCGTGACCACCCTGACCTGGGGCGTGCAGTGCTTCAGCCGCTACCC
CGACCACATGAAGCAGCACGACTTCTTCAAGTCCGCCATGCCCGAAGGCTACGTCCAGGAGCGTACCATC
TTCTTCAAGGACGACGGCAACTACAAGACCCGCGCCGAGGTGAAGTTCGAGGGCGACACCCTGGTGAACC
GCATCGAGCTGAAGGGCATCGGCTTCAAGGAGGACGGCAACATCCTGGGGCACAAGCTAGAGTACAACTA
CATCAGCCACAACGTCTATATCACCGCCGACAAGCAGAAGAACGGCATCAAGGCCCACTTCAAGATCCGC
CACAACATCGAGGACGGCGGCGTGCAGCTCGCCGACCACTACCAGCAGAACACCCCCATCGGCGACGGCC
CCGTGCTGCTGCCCGACAACCACTACCTGAGCACCCAGTCCGCCCTGAGCAAAGACCCCAACGAGAAGCG
CGATCACATGGTCCTGCTGGAGTTCGTGACCGCCGCCGGGATCACTCTCGGCATGGACGAGCTGTCTAGA
CTGCAGCTGCCTCCTCTGGAACGCCTGACTCTGGATTAAGTCGAGGGCCGGCGCGCCGCGGCCGGCCGCG
GTAACAATTGTTAACTAACTTAAGCTAGCAACGGTTTCCCTCTAGCGGGATCAATTCCGCCCCCCCCCCC
TAACGTTACTGGCCGAAGCCGCTTGGAATAAGGCCGGTGTGCGTTTGTCTATATGTTATTTTCCACCATA
TTGCCGTCTTTTGGCAATGTGAGGGCCCGGAAACCTGGCCCTGTCTTCTTGACGAGCATTCCTAGGGGTC
TTTCCCCTCTCGCCAAAGGAATGCAAGGTCTGTTGAATGTCGTGAAGGAAGCAGTTCCTCTGGAAGCTTC
TTGAAGACAAACAACGTCTGTAGCGACCCTTTGCAGGCAGCGGAACCCCCCACCTGGCGACAGGTGCCTC
TGCGGCCAAAAGCCACGTGTATAAGATACACCTGCAAAGGCGGCACAACCCCAGTGCCACGTTGTGAGTT
GGATAGTTGTGGAAAGAGTCAAATGGCTCTCCTCAAGCGTATTCAACAAGGGGCTGAAGGATGCCCAGAA
GGTACCCCATTGTATGGGATCTGATCTGGGGCCTCGGTGCACATGCTTTACATGTGTTTAGTCGAGGTTA
AAAAAACGTCTAGGCCCCCCGAACCACGGGGACGTGGTTTTCCTTTGAAAAACACGATAATACCATGGTC
ATGAAAACATTTAACATTTCTCAACAAGATCTAGAATTAGTAGAAGTAGCGACAGAGAAGATTACAATGC
TTTATGAGGATAATAAACATCATGTGGGAGCGGCAATTCGTACGAAAACAGGAGAAATCATTTCGGCAGT
ACATATTGAAGCGTATATAGGACGAGTAACTGTTTGTGCAGAAGCCATTGCGATTGGTAGTGCAGTTTCG
AATGGACAAAAGGATTTTGACACGATTGTAGCTGTTAGACACCCTTATTCTGACGAAGTAGATAGAAGTA
TTCGAGTGGTAAGTCCTTGTGGTATGTGTAGGGAGTTGATTTCAGACTATGCACCAGATTGTTTTGTGTT
AATAGAAATGAATGGCAAGTTAGTCAAAACTACGATTGAAGAACTCATTCCACTCAAATATACCCGAAAT
TAAAAGTCGAGATGCATCGATGATCTAGAGCTCGCTGATCAGCCTCGACTGTGCCTTCTAGTTGCCAGCC
ATCTGTTGTTTGCCCCTCCCCCGTGCCTTCCTTGACCCTGGAAGGTGCCACTCCCACTGTCCTTTCCTAA
TAAAATGAGGAAATTGCATCGCATTGTCTGAGTAGGTGTCATTCTATTCTGGGGGGTGGGGTGGGGCAGG
ACAGCAAGGGGGAGGATTGGGAAGACAATAGCAGGCATGCTGGGGATGCGGTGGGCTCTATGGCTTCTGA
GGCGGAAAGAACCTGCAGCCCAAGCTTGGCGTAATCATGGTCATAGCTGTTTCCTGTGTGAAATTGTTAT
CCGCTCACAATTCCACACAACATACGAGCCGGAAGCATAAAGTGTAAAGCCTGGGGTGCCTAATGAGTGA
GCTAACTCACATTAATTGCGTTGCGCTCACTGCCCGCTTTCCAGTCGGGAAACCTGTCGTGCCAGCGGAT
CTTAAAAGTTTTGTTACTTTATAGAAGAAATTTTGAGTTTTTGTTTTTTTTTAATAAATAAATAAACATA
AATAAATTGTTTGTTGAATTTATTATTAGTATGTAAGTGTAAATATAATAAAACTTAATATCTATTCAAA
TTAATAAATAAACCTCGATATACAGACCGATAAAACACATGCGTCAATTTTACGCATGATTATCTTTAAC
GTACGTCACAATATGATTATCTTTCTAGGGTTAATCTAGTATACGCGTTTAATTAATCCAGCTTTTGTTC
CCTTTAGTGAGGGTTAATTGCGCGCTTGGCGTAATCATGGTCATAGCTGTTTCCTGTGTGAAATTGTTAT
CCGCTCACAATTCCACACAACATACGAGCCGGAAGCATAAAGTGTAAAGCCTGGGGTGCCTAATGAGTGA
GCTAACTCACATTAATTGCGTTGCGCTCACTGCCCGCTTTCCAGTCGGGAAACCTGTCGTGCCAGCTGCA
TTAATGAATCGGCCAACGCGCGGGGAGAGGCGGTTTGCGTATTGGGCGCTCTTCCGCTTCCTCGCTCACT
GACTCGCTGCGCTCGGTCGTTCGGCTGCGGCGAGCGGTATCAGCTCACTCAAAGGCGGTAATACGGTTAT
CCACAGAATCAGGGGATAACGCAGGAAAGAACATGTGAGCAAAAGGCCAGCAAAAGGCCAGGAACCGTAA
AAAGGCCGCGTTGCTGGCGTTTTTCCATAGGCTCCGCCCCCCTGACGAGCATCACAAAAATCGACGCTCA
AGTCAGAGGTGGCGAAACCCGACAGGACTATAAAGATACCAGGCGTTTCCCCCTGGAAGCTCCCTCGTGC
GCTCTCCTGTTCCGACCCTGCCGCTTACCGGATACCTGTCCGCCTTTCTCCCTTCGGGAAGCGTGGCGCT
TTCTCATAGCTCACGCTGTAGGTATCTCAGTTCGGTGTAGGTCGTTCGCTCCAAGCTGGGCTGTGTGCAC
GAACCCCCCGTTCAGCCCGACCGCTGCGCCTTATCCGGTAACTATCGTCTTGAGTCCAACCCGGTAAGAC
ACGACTTATCGCCACTGGCAGCAGCCACTGGTAACAGGATTAGCAGAGCGAGGTATGTAGGCGGTGCTAC
AGAGTTCTTGAAGTGGTGGCCTAACTACGGCTACACTAGAAGAACAGTATTTGGTATCTGCGCTCTGCTG
AAGCCAGTTACCTTCGGAAAAAGAGTTGGTAGCTCTTGATCCGGCAAACAAACCACCGCTGGTAGCGGTG
GTTTTTTTGTTTGCAAGCAGCAGATTACGCGCAGAAAAAAAGGATCTCAAGAAGATCCTTTGATCTTTTC
TACGGGGTCTGACGCTCAGTGGAACGAAAACTCACGTTAAGGGATTTTGGTCATGAGATTATCAAAAAGG
ATCTTCACCTAGATCCTTTTAAATTAAAAATGAAGTTTTAAATCAATCTAAAGTATATATGAGTAAACTT
GGTCTGACAGTTACCAATGCTTAATCAGTGAGGCACCTATCTCAGCGATCTGTCTATTTCGTTCATCCAT
AGTTGCCTGACTCCCCGTCGTGTAGATAACTACGATACGGGAGGGCTTACCATCTGGCCCCAGTGCTGCA
ATGATACCGCGAGACCCACGCTCACCGGCTCCAGATTTATCAGCAATAAACCAGCCAGCCGGAAGGGCCG
AGCGCAGAAGTGGTCCTGCAACTTTATCCGCCTCCATCCAGTCTATTAATTGTTGCCGGGAAGCTAGAGT
AAGTAGTTCGCCAGTTAATAGTTTGCGCAACGTTGTTGCCATTGCTACAGGCATCGTGGTGTCACGCTCG
TCGTTTGGTATGGCTTCATTCAGCTCCGGTTCCCAACGATCAAGGCGAGTTACATGATCCCCCATGTTGT
GCAAAAAAGCGGTTAGCTCCTTCGGTCCTCCGATCGTTGTCAGAAGTAAGTTGGCCGCAGTGTTATCACT
CATGGTTATGGCAGCACTGCATAATTCTCTTACTGTCATGCCATCCGTAAGATGCTTTTCTGTGACTGGT
GAGTACTCAACCAAGTCATTCTGAGAATAGTGTATGCGGCGACCGAGTTGCTCTTGCCCGGCGTCAATAC
GGGATAATACCGCGCCACATAGCAGAACTTTAAAAGTGCTCATCATTGGAAAACGTTCTTCGGGGCGAAA
ACTCTCAAGGATCTTACCGCTGTTGAGATCCAGTTCGATGTAACCCACTCGTGCACCCAACTGATCTTCA
GCATCTTTTACTTTCACCAGCGTTTCTGGGTGAGCAAAAACAGGAAGGCAAAATGCCGCAAAAAAGGGAA
TAAGGGCGACACGGAAATGTTGAATACTCATACTCTTCCTTTTTCAATATTATTGAAGCATTTATCAGGG
TTATTGTCTCATGAGCGGATACATATTTGAATGTATTTAGAAAAATAAACAAATAGGGGTTCCGCGCACA
TTTCCCCGAAAAGTGCCAC
Features (pLannotate 1.2.2; 25 found; start..end, strand, type, name):
     30..458     -  rep_origin     f1 ori (sequence partly withheld): f1 bacteriophage origin of replication; arrow indicates direction of (+) strand synthesis
    463..618     -  CDS            lacZα (fragment): LacZα fragment of β-galactosidase; lacZ fragment
    626..644     +  promoter       T7 promoter: promoter for bacteriophage T7 RNA polymerase
   1011..1390    +  enhancer       CMV enhancer: human cytomegalovirus immediate early enhancer
   1392..1667    +  promoter       chicken β-actin promoter: No description available
   1668..2684    +  intron         chimeric intron: chimera between introns from chicken β-actin and rabbit β-globin
   2682..2738    +  CDS            HBB (fragment): HBB_LEPEU - Experimental evidence at protein level: Swiss-Prot protein existence level 1. Involved in oxygen transport from the lung to the various peripheral tissues. From Lepus europaeus (European hare).
   2742..3455    +  CDS            YPet: YPet is a basic (constitutively fluorescent) yellow fluorescent protein published in 2005, derived from Aequorea victoria. It has moderate acid sensitivity.
   3522..4233    +  CDS            CFP (fragment): cyan variant of GFP mammalian codon-optimized
   4369..4930    +  misc_feature   IRES: internal ribosome entry site (IRES) of the encephalomyocarditis virus (EMCV)
   4939..5358    +  CDS            bsr: BSR_BACCE - Experimental evidence at protein level: Swiss-Prot protein existence level 1. Catalyzes the deamination of the cytosine moiety of the antibiotics blasticidin S, cytomycin and acetylblasticidin S. From Bacillus cereus.
   5407..5631    +  polyA_signal   bGH poly(A) signal: bovine growth hormone polyadenylation signal
   5635..5651    +  promoter       SV40 promoter (fragment): SV40 enhancer and early promoter
   5702..5718    -  protein_bind   lac operator: The lac repressor binds to the lac operator to inhibit transcription in E. coli. This inhibition can be relieved by adding lactose or isopropyl-β-D-thiogalactopyranoside (IPTG). lac repressor encoded by lacI
   5726..5756    -  promoter       lac promoter: promoter for the E. coli lac operon
   5771..5792    -  protein_bind   CAP binding site: CAP binding activates transcription in the presence of cAMP. E. coli catabolite activator protein
   5805..5844    -  CDS            lacI (fragment): lac repressor; lacI; The lac repressor binds to the lac operator to inhibit transcription in E. coli. This inhibition can be relieved by adding lactose or isopropyl-β-D-thiogalactopyranoside (IPTG).
   6129..6147    -  promoter       T3 promoter: promoter for bacteriophage T3 RNA polymerase
   6192..6208    -  protein_bind   lac operator: The lac repressor binds to the lac operator to inhibit transcription in E. coli. This inhibition can be relieved by adding lactose or isopropyl-β-D-thiogalactopyranoside (IPTG). lac repressor encoded by lacI
   6216..6246    -  promoter       lac promoter: promoter for the E. coli lac operon
   6261..6282    -  protein_bind   CAP binding site: CAP binding activates transcription in the presence of cAMP. E. coli catabolite activator protein
   6295..6387    -  CDS            lacI (fragment): lac repressor; lacI; The lac repressor binds to the lac operator to inhibit transcription in E. coli. This inhibition can be relieved by adding lactose or isopropyl-β-D-thiogalactopyranoside (IPTG).
   6570..7158    -  rep_origin     ori: high-copy-number ColE1/pMB1/pBR322/pUC origin of replication
   7329..8189    -  CDS            AmpR: β-lactamase; bla; confers resistance to ampicillin, carbenicillin, and related antibiotics
   8190..8294    -  promoter       AmpR promoter: bla
