[The description below was written by a language model from this plasmid's Addgene catalogue record and pLannotate feature annotations shown in this document.]
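Description:
pPBbsr2-SCAT3NES is a mammalian expression plasmid of about 8.3 kb built on the pPBbsr2 backbone. It is propagated in E. coli through a high-copy ColE1/pUC-type origin with ampicillin selection (AmpR under its own bla promoter). It also retains cloning-vector remnants: an f1 origin, T7 and T3 promoters, and lacZα/lac promoter-operator fragments. The "PB" in the backbone name suggests a piggyBac transposon vector. However, no transposon terminal repeats are annotated in the feature table, so the record does not confirm transposase-mediated integration.

The payload is a single bicistronic cassette driven by a CAG-type promoter, made up of the CMV enhancer, the chicken β-actin promoter and a chimeric β-actin/β-globin intron. The first open reading frame is the synthetic SCAT3NES insert, annotated as a YPet yellow fluorescent protein followed after a short linker by a CFP-type cyan protein. This donor–acceptor pairing is typical of a FRET biosensor. SCAT3 is generally known as a caspase-3 activity indicator in which cleavage of the linker abolishes FRET, and "NES" implies a nuclear export signal for cytoplasmic localisation. Neither the cleavage site nor the NES is individually annotated. Downstream, an EMCV IRES allows translation of bsr (blasticidin S deaminase) from the same transcript, which ends at a bGH polyadenylation signal. Blasticidin resistance is therefore coupled directly to biosensor expression, which helps in selecting stably expressing cells.

The stated purpose is simply to encode SCAT3NES. The associated study concerns the roles of ErbB-family genes in proliferation, survival and migration, which fits use of the construct for live-cell imaging of apoptosis.
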