Addgene plasmid #197350: pPBbsr2-SCAT3NES
Purpose: Encoding SCAT3NES.
Depositing lab: Michiyuki Matsuda. Publication: Knockout of all ErbB-family genes delineates their roles in proliferation, survival, and migration. Matsuda K, Hirayama D, Hino N, Kuno S, Sakaue-Sawano A, Miyawaki A, Matsuda M, Terai K. J Cell Sci. 2023 Jul 31:jcs.261199. doi: 10.1242/jcs.261199. PubMed 37519219.
Backbone
  Vector backbone: pPBbsr2
  Backbone size w/o insert (bp): 6800
  Total vector size (bp): 8300
  Vector type: Mammalian Expression
  Selectable markers: Blasticidin
Growth in bacteria
  Bacterial resistance: Ampicillin, 100 μg/mL
  Growth temperature: 37°C
  Growth strain: DH5alpha
  Copy number: Unknown
Gene/Insert
  Gene/Insert name: SCAT3NES
  Species: Synthetic
  Insert size (bp): 1300
Resource information
  A portion of this plasmid was derived from a plasmid made by: Dr. Masayuki Miura (The University of Tokyo)
Terms and licenses: Academic/Nonprofit Terms; Industry Terms: Not Available to Industry
How to cite: pPBbsr2-SCAT3NES was a gift from Michiyuki Matsuda (Addgene plasmid # 197350 ; http://n2t.net/addgene:197350 ; RRID:Addgene_197350)
